Addgene plasmid #216499: pcDNA3 Golgi-Ras-LOCKR-S
Purpose: FRET-based reporter for Ras activity, Golgi localized
Depositing lab: David Baker. Depositing organization: University of Washington. Publication: Computationally designed sensors detect endogenous Ras activity and signaling effectors at subcellular resolution. Zhang JZ, Nguyen WH, Greenwood N, Rose JC, Ong SE, Maly DJ, Baker D. Nat Biotechnol. 2024 Jan 25. doi: 10.1038/s41587-023-02107-w. PubMed 38273065.
Backbone
  Vector backbone: pcDNA3
  Backbone manufacturer: Genscript
  Vector type: Mammalian Expression
Growth in bacteria
  Bacterial resistance: Ampicillin, 100 μg/mL
  Growth temperature: 37°C
  Growth strain: DH5alpha
  Copy number: Unknown
Gene/Insert
  Gene/Insert name: Golgi-Ras-LOCKR-S
  Species: H. sapiens (human)
  Insert size (bp): 3309
Resource information
  A portion of this plasmid was derived from a plasmid made by: Genscript
Terms and licenses: Academic/Nonprofit Terms; Industry Terms: Not Available to Industry
How to cite: pcDNA3 Golgi-Ras-LOCKR-S was a gift from David Baker (Addgene plasmid # 216499 ; http://n2t.net/addgene:216499 ; RRID:Addgene_216499)
