[The description below was written by a language model from this plasmid's Addgene catalogue record and pLannotate feature annotations shown in this document.]
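Description:
pcDNA3 Golgi-Ras-LOCKR-S is a mammalian expression plasmid of about 8.7 kb built on the pcDNA3 backbone. It encodes a genetically encoded FRET reporter of Ras activity that is targeted to the Golgi. In bacteria it is maintained through a high-copy ColE1/pUC-type origin and selected with ampicillin via the β-lactamase gene. An f1 origin is also present. For mammalian cells, the backbone carries a neomycin/kanamycin phosphotransferase gene driven by the SV40 early promoter and followed by an SV40 polyadenylation signal, which permits G418 selection of stable lines. A few short annotated fragments, such as the HIV-1 LTR, ble and lacI pieces, appear to be incidental backbone matches rather than functional parts.

The roughly 3.3 kb insert is transcribed from the CMV immediate-early enhancer/promoter and terminated by the bovine growth hormone polyadenylation signal, with a T7 promoter just upstream of the coding region. Annotated within the insert are a cyan fluorescent protein (an ECFP-type donor) and the yellow protein YPet as acceptor, forming a CFP/YFP FRET pair. A fragment of human RAF1 lies near the 3′ end and most likely supplies the Ras-binding domain that recognises active, GTP-bound Ras. Short Myc-like and FLAG-like matches flank the fluorescent proteins. Substantial stretches of the insert are unannotated. These presumably hold the computationally designed LOCKR switch components and the Golgi-targeting sequence, but the record does not identify them or state how the two fluorescent modules are linked or separated. The construct is intended for live-cell imaging of endogenous Ras activity specifically at the Golgi, where Ras binding alters the FRET signal.
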