Features (pLannotate 1.2.2; 26 found; start..end, strand, type, name):
     28..80      -  misc_feature   bom (fragment): basis of mobility region from pBR322
    235..614     +  enhancer       CMV enhancer: human cytomegalovirus immediate early enhancer
    615..818     +  promoter       CMV promoter: human cytomegalovirus (CMV) immediate early promoter
    814..847     +  LTR            5' LTR (truncated) (fragment): truncated 5' long terminal repeat (LTR) from HIV-1
    863..881     +  promoter       T7 promoter: promoter for bacteriophage T7 RNA polymerase
   1035..1063    +  CDS            3xMyc (fragment): 3 tandem Myc epitope tags
   1371..2048    +  CDS            Enhanced Cyan-Emitting GFP: Enhanced Cyan-Emitting GFP is a basic (constitutively fluorescent) cyan fluorescent protein published in 2002, derived from Aequorea victoria.
   2109..2130    +  CDS            3xFLAG (fragment): three tandem FLAG® epitope tags
   2139..2161    +  CDS            2xFLAG (fragment): two tandem FLAG® epitope tags
   2175..2191    +  CDS            3xFLAG (fragment): three tandem FLAG® epitope tags
   2208..2891    +  CDS            YPet: YPet is a basic (constitutively fluorescent) yellow fluorescent protein published in 2005, derived from Aequorea victoria. It has moderate acid sensitivity.
   3978..4208    +  CDS            RAF1 (fragment): RAF1_HUMAN - Also known as RAF. Experimental evidence at protein level: Swiss-Prot protein existence level 1. Serine/threonine-protein kinase that acts as a regulatory link between the membrane-associated Ras GTPases and the MAPK/ERK cascade, and this critical regulatory link functions as a switch determining cell fate decisions including proliferation, differentiation, apoptosis, survival and oncogenic transformation. RAF1 activation initiates a mitogen-activated protein kinase (MAPK) cascade that comprises a sequential phosphorylation of the dual-specific MAPK kinases (MAP2K1/MEK1 and MAP2K2
   4294..4518    +  polyA_signal   bGH poly(A) signal: bovine growth hormone polyadenylation signal
   4522..4543    +  promoter       SV40 promoter (fragment): SV40 enhancer and early promoter
   4564..4992    +  rep_origin     f1 ori (sequence partly withheld): f1 bacteriophage origin of replication; arrow indicates direction of (+) strand synthesis
   5006..5335    +  promoter       SV40 promoter: SV40 enhancer and early promoter
   5402..6193    +  CDS            neo: KKA2_KLEPN - Also known as kan, nptII. Experimental evidence at protein level: Swiss-Prot protein existence level 1. Resistance to kanamycin, neomycin, paromomycin, ribostamycin, butirosin and gentamicin B. From Klebsiella pneumoniae.
   6217..6375    +  CDS            ble (fragment): BLE_KLEPN - Experimental evidence at protein level: Swiss-Prot protein existence level 1. Binding protein with a strong affinity to the bleomycin family of antibiotics. Binds to CL990; an antimitotic-antibiotic compound. From Klebsiella pneumoniae.
   6370..6491    +  polyA_signal   SV40 poly(A) signal: SV40 polyadenylation signal
   6564..6580    -  protein_bind   lac operator: The lac repressor binds to the lac operator to inhibit transcription in E. coli. This inhibition can be relieved by adding lactose or isopropyl-β-D-thiogalactopyranoside (IPTG). lac repressor encoded by lacI
   6588..6618    -  promoter       lac promoter: promoter for the E. coli lac operon
   6633..6654    -  protein_bind   CAP binding site: CAP binding activates transcription in the presence of cAMP. E. coli catabolite activator protein
   6667..6759    -  CDS            lacI (fragment): lac repressor; lacI; The lac repressor binds to the lac operator to inhibit transcription in E. coli. This inhibition can be relieved by adding lactose or isopropyl-β-D-thiogalactopyranoside (IPTG).
   6942..7530    -  rep_origin     ori: high-copy-number ColE1/pMB1/pBR322/pUC origin of replication
   7701..8561    -  CDS            AmpR: β-lactamase; bla; confers resistance to ampicillin, carbenicillin, and related antibiotics
   8562..8666    -  promoter       AmpR promoter: bla
>Addgene plasmid #216499 | pcDNA3 Golgi-Ras-LOCKR-S | addgene full sequence | sequence record 428966 | Addgene NGS Result
GACGGATCGGGAGATCTCCCGATCCCCTATGGTGCACTCTCAGTACAATCTGCTCTGATGCCGCATAGTT
AAGCCAGTATCTGCTCCCTGCTTGTGTGTTGGAGGTCGCTGAGTAGTGCGCGAGCAAAATTTAAGCTACA
ACAAGGCAAGGCTTGACCGACAATTGCATGAAGAATCTGCTTAGGGTTAGGCGTTTTGCGCTGCTTCGCG
ATGTACGGGCCAGATATACGCGTTGACATTGATTATTGACTAGTTATTAATAGTAATCAATTACGGGGTC
ATTAGTTCATAGCCCATATATGGAGTTCCGCGTTACATAACTTACGGTAAATGGCCCGCCTGGCTGACCG
CCCAACGACCCCCGCCCATTGACGTCAATAATGACGTATGTTCCCATAGTAACGCCAATAGGGACTTTCC
ATTGACGTCAATGGGTGGAGTATTTACGGTAAACTGCCCACTTGGCAGTACATCAAGTGTATCATATGCC
AAGTACGCCCCCTATTGACGTCAATGACGGTAAATGGCCCGCCTGGCATTATGCCCAGTACATGACCTTA
TGGGACTTTCCTACTTGGCAGTACATCTACGTATTAGTCATCGCTATTACCATGGTGATGCGGTTTTGGC
AGTACATCAATGGGCGTGGATAGCGGTTTGACTCACGGGGATTTCCAAGTCTCCACCCCATTGACGTCAA
TGGGAGTTTGTTTTGGCACCAAAATCAACGGGACTTTCCAAAATGTCGTAACAACTCCGCCCCATTGACG
CAAATGGGCGGTAGGCGTGTACGGTGGGAGGTCTATATAAGCAGAGCTCTCTGGCTAACTAGAGAACCCA
CTGCTTACTGGCTTATCGAAATTAATACGACTCACTATAGGGAGACCCAAGCTTGCGCCACCATGGGTAA
CTTGAAATCAGTTGCGCAGGAGCCAGGTCCACCATGTGGGCTGGGGCTGGGTCTCGGGCTTGGACTCTGC
GGTAAGCAGGGCCCCGCGACTGGGTCTAGCCATCACCATCATCACCATTCTAGCGAGCAGAAACTCATCT
CTGAAGAGGATCTCGGTGGTAGTGAACAAAAGTTGATATCCGAGGAGGATTTGGGTGGGAGCGAGCAGAA
ACTTATCAGTGAAGAAGATTTGGGGGGCTCCATGGATCCTGACGAGGCAAGGAAAGCCATAGCGAGGGTT
AAAAGGGAAAGCAAACGAATAGTAGAAGACGCGGAAAGGCTTAGTCGAGAAGCAGCGGCGGCAAGTGAGA
AATCCTCCCGAGAGGCGGAGAGGCTCTCCCGGGAGGCCGCTGCTGCGTCCGAGAAAATTTCCCGGGAGGG
AGGAACAGGGGGGTCAGGAGGGACTGGAGGCTCAATGGTATCTAAAGGAGAAGAGCTGTTTACTGGGGTC
GTGCCTATCCTGGTAGAGCTGGACGGTGACGTTAATGGACATAAGTTTAGCGTAAGTGGGGAAGGCGAAG
GCGATGCTACTTACGGGAAGTTGACTTTGAAATTTATCTGTACCACTGGAAAGCTGCCGGTACCCTGGCC
TACGTTGGTTACCACGTTGACCTGGGGTGTCCAATGCTTCTCAAGATACCCAGATCACATGAAGCAACAC
GACTTTTTCAAATCTGCGATGCCCGAAGGATATGTTCAAGAGAGAACGATATTTTTTAAAGATGATGGTA
ACTATAAAACTAGAGCCGAGGTCAAGTTCGAGGGGGACACTCTGGTTAACCGGATCGAACTTAAAGGCAT
TGACTTTAAGGAGGATGGGAACATCCTGGGCCATAAATTGGAGTACAACTATATATCACATAACGTCTAT
ATCACGGCGGACAAGCAAAAGAATGGGATAAAGGCTAACTTTAAAATACGGCATAACATTGAGGATGGAA
GCGTGCAGCTTGCGGACCATTATCAACAAAATACGCCTATAGGAGACGGACCCGTGCTGCTGCCTGATAA
TCACTATCTTTCCACTCAAAGTGCGCTCTCTAAAGACCCGAATGAGAAACGAGACCATATGGTTCTGTTG
GAGTTCGTAACGGCAGCGGCAACCAATTTCAGTCTCCTGAAGCAGGCAGGTGATGTAGAAGAGAATCCCG
GACCGGATTATAAAGACGATGATGACAAGGGAGGTAGTGATTACAAGGATGATGACGATAAAGGAGGTTC
CGATTACAAAGATGATGACGACAAGGGCGGGTCTATGAAGGGCGAAGAACTTTTCACAGGCGTGGTGCCG
ATATTGGTGGAACTCGATGGAGACGTAAATGGGCATAAATTCTCAGTTTCCGGGGAAGGGGAAGGTGACG
CCACTTATGGGAAGCTTACTCTCAAATTGCTGTGCACTACGGGGAAGCTTCCAGTGCCTTGGCCTACACT
TGTTACCACACTGGGGTACGGAGTGCAGTGTTTCGCCCGCTACCCCGACCACATGAAACAGCATGATTTC
TTTAAATCTGCGATGCCAGAAGGTTATGTGCAAGAGAGAACTATTTTTTTCAAGGATGACGGCAATTACA
AAACTAGGGCGGAGGTTAAGTTCGAGGGTGACACACTCGTGAATAGGATTGAGTTGAAGGGCATAGACTT
TAAAGAAGATGGGAATATCTTGGGTCACAAGCTTGAGTATAATTATAACTCCCATAATGTCTACATCACA
GCAGATAAACAGAAAAATGGAATTAAAGCAAACTTCAAGATACGACACAACATCGAGGACGGTGGAGTTC
AGTTGGCGGACCACTACCAACAAAATACACCTATCGGTGACGGGCCAGTCCTTCTGCCCGACAACCACTA
CCTCTCCTATCAAAGCGCGCTTTTCAAGGACCCTAATGAGAAGAGAGACCATATGGTTCTTCTTGAATTT
CTGACAGCAGCGGGAGGTACCGGCGGTTCCGGGGGTACGGGAGGCAGTTCAAAGGAAGCAGCGAAGAAAC
TCCAGGACCTGAATATAGAGCTTGCGCGGAAACTCCTCGAAGCGAGCACGAAGCTTCAAAGACTTAACAT
AAGGCTGGCAGAAGCTCTCTTGGAAGCCATCGCTAGATTGCAGGAGCTGAATCTGGAGCTCGTATACCTG
GCTGTTGAGCTGACAGACCCTAAACGGATACGGGATGAGATCAAGGAAGTCAAAGATAAGAGCAAGGAAA
TTATTCGCCGCGCTGAAAAAGAAATAGATGATGCTGCCAAGGAGTCCAAAAAAATTCTTGAGGAAGCACG
AAAAGCTATTCGAGACGCCGCCGAGGAGAGTAGGAAAATTCTCGAGGAAGGTAGCGGGAGCGGGTCAGAT
GCCCTGGATGAGTTGCAAAAGTTGAATCTTGAACTTGCGAAGCTTCTCCTTAAAGCAATTGCTGAAACTC
AAGACTTGAATCTTAGAGCTGCAAAGGCCTTTCTCGAAGCGGCCGCAAAATTGCAGGAACTTAATATTAG
GGCTGTGGAACTTCTCGTAAAGCTCACCGACCCGGCAACCATACGCCGGGCTCTGGAGCATGCTAAGAGA
CGGTCAAAGGAGATAATCGACGAAGCGGAAAGGGCTATTCGGGCAGCTAAGCGCGAGAGCGAGCGAATTA
TTGAAGAAGCGCGGCGACTCATAGAGAAGGCCAAGGAGGAGAGTGAAAGGATAATTCGAGAAGGTTCCGG
CAGTGGTGATCCCGATATCAAAAAATTGCAGGATCTCAACATTGAACTGGCAAGAGAGCTGCTCCGGGCT
CATGCACAGCTTCAGCGACTTAATTTGGAGTTGCTTCGCGAACTGCTTCGAGCTTTGGCTCAATTGCAAG
AGCTTAACCTCGACCTCTTGAGGTTGGCTTCCGAATTGACTGACCCAGACGAGGCGAGGAAAGCGATCGC
CGTTACAGGCTACCGGCTCTTTGAAGAAATACTGGACAGTGAGCGATTGAGTCGGGAGGCCGCAGCAGCA
TCTGAAAAGAGCAGCCGGGAGGCTGAACGCCTTATACGAGAAGCTGCAGCGGCTTCTAGCAATACTATAA
GGGTTTTTCTCCCCAACAAGCAACGCACCGTGGTCAACGTGAGGAACGGGATGTCACTGCACGATTGCCT
GATGAAGGCGCTGAAGGTTCGAGGTTTGCAACCCGAGTGTTGCGCGGTGTTCAGGCTTCTTCACGAGCAT
AAGGGGAAAAAAGCACGATTGGATTGGAACACTGATGCAGCCAGTCTCATCGGCGAGGAATTGCAGGTGG
ATTTTTTGTGAGAATTCTGCAGATATCCATCACACTGGCGGCCGCTCGAGCATGCATCTAGAGGGCCCGT
TTAAACCCGCTGATCAGCCTCGACTGTGCCTTCTAGTTGCCAGCCATCTGTTGTTTGCCCCTCCCCCGTG
CCTTCCTTGACCCTGGAAGGTGCCACTCCCACTGTCCTTTCCTAATAAAATGAGGAAATTGCATCGCATT
GTCTGAGTAGGTGTCATTCTATTCTGGGGGGTGGGGTGGGGCAGGACAGCAAGGGGGAGGATTGGGAAGA
CAATAGCAGGCATGCTGGGGATGCGGTGGGCTCTATGGCTTCTGAGGCGGAAAGAACCAGCTGGGGCTCT
AGGGGGTATCCCC
[124 nt withheld, positions 4564-4687]
C
[91 nt withheld, positions 4689-4779]
A
[49 nt withheld, positions 4781-4829]
CCTTTGACGTTGGAGTCCACGTTCTTT
[37 nt withheld, positions 4857-4893]
ACCCTATCTCGGTCTATTCTTTTGATTTATAAGGGATTTTGCCGATTTCGGCCTATTGGTTAAAAAATGA
GCTGATTTAACAAAAATTTAACGCGAATTAATTCTGTGGAATGTGTGTCAGTTAGGGTGTGGAAAGTCCC
CAGGCTCCCCAGCAGGCAGAAGTATGCAAAGCATGCATCTCAATTAGTCAGCAACCAGGTGTGGAAAGTC
CCCAGGCTCCCCAGCAGGCAGAAGTATGCAAAGCATGCATCTCAATTAGTCAGCAACCATAGTCCCGCCC
CTAACTCCGCCCATCCCGCCCCTAACTCCGCCCAGTTCCGCCCATTCTCCGCCCCATGGCTGACTAATTT
TTTTTATTTATGCAGAGGCCGAGGCCGCCTCTGCCTCTGAGCTATTCCAGAAGTAGTGAGGAGGCTTTTT
TGGAGGCCTAGGCTTTTGCAAAAAGCTCCCGGGAGCTTGTATATCCATTTTCGGATCTGATCAAGAGACA
GGATGAGGATCGTTTCGCATGATTGAACAAGATGGATTGCACGCAGGTTCTCCGGCCGCTTGGGTGGAGA
GGCTATTCGGCTATGACTGGGCACAACAGACAATCGGCTGCTCTGATGCCGCCGTGTTCCGGCTGTCAGC
GCAGGGGCGCCCGGTTCTTTTTGTCAAGACCGACCTGTCCGGTGCCCTGAATGAACTGCAGGACGAGGCA
GCGCGGCTATCGTGGCTGGCCACGACGGGCGTTCCTTGCGCAGCTGTGCTCGACGTTGTCACTGAAGCGG
GAAGGGACTGGCTGCTATTGGGCGAAGTGCCGGGGCAGGATCTCCTGTCATCTCACCTTGCTCCTGCCGA
GAAAGTATCCATCATGGCTGATGCAATGCGGCGGCTGCATACGCTTGATCCGGCTACCTGCCCATTCGAC
CACCAAGCGAAACATCGCATCGAGCGAGCACGTACTCGGATGGAAGCCGGTCTTGTCGATCAGGATGATC
TGGACGAAGAGCATCAGGGGCTCGCGCCAGCCGAACTGTTCGCCAGGCTCAAGGCGCGCATGCCCGACGG
CGAGGATCTCGTCGTGACCCATGGCGATGCCTGCTTGCCGAATATCATGGTGGAAAATGGCCGCTTTTCT
GGATTCATCGACTGTGGCCGGCTGGGTGTGGCGGACCGCTATCAGGACATAGCGTTGGCTACCCGTGATA
TTGCTGAAGAGCTTGGCGGCGAATGGGCTGACCGCTTCCTCGTGCTTTACGGTATCGCCGCTCCCGATTC
GCAGCGCATCGCCTTCTATCGCCTTCTTGACGAGTTCTTCTGAGCGGGACTCTGGGGTTCGAAATGACCG
ACCAAGCGACGCCCAACCTGCCATCACGAGATTTCGATTCCACCGCCGCCTTCTATGAAAGGTTGGGCTT
CGGAATCGTTTTCCGGGACGCCGGCTGGATGATCCTCCAGCGCGGGGATCTCATGCTGGAGTTCTTCGCC
CACCCCAACTTGTTTATTGCAGCTTATAATGGTTACAAATAAAGCAATAGCATCACAAATTTCACAAATA
AAGCATTTTTTTCACTGCATTCTAGTTGTGGTTTGTCCAAACTCATCAATGTATCTTATCATGTCTGTAT
ACCGTCGACCTCTAGCTAGAGCTTGGCGTAATCATGGTCATAGCTGTTTCCTGTGTGAAATTGTTATCCG
CTCACAATTCCACACAACATACGAGCCGGAAGCATAAAGTGTAAAGCCTGGGGTGCCTAATGAGTGAGCT
AACTCACATTAATTGCGTTGCGCTCACTGCCCGCTTTCCAGTCGGGAAACCTGTCGTGCCAGCTGCATTA
ATGAATCGGCCAACGCGCGGGGAGAGGCGGTTTGCGTATTGGGCGCTCTTCCGCTTCCTCGCTCACTGAC
TCGCTGCGCTCGGTCGTTCGGCTGCGGCGAGCGGTATCAGCTCACTCAAAGGCGGTAATACGGTTATCCA
CAGAATCAGGGGATAACGCAGGAAAGAACATGTGAGCAAAAGGCCAGCAAAAGGCCAGGAACCGTAAAAA
GGCCGCGTTGCTGGCGTTTTTCCATAGGCTCCGCCCCCCTGACGAGCATCACAAAAATCGACGCTCAAGT
CAGAGGTGGCGAAACCCGACAGGACTATAAAGATACCAGGCGTTTCCCCCTGGAAGCTCCCTCGTGCGCT
CTCCTGTTCCGACCCTGCCGCTTACCGGATACCTGTCCGCCTTTCTCCCTTCGGGAAGCGTGGCGCTTTC
TCATAGCTCACGCTGTAGGTATCTCAGTTCGGTGTAGGTCGTTCGCTCCAAGCTGGGCTGTGTGCACGAA
CCCCCCGTTCAGCCCGACCGCTGCGCCTTATCCGGTAACTATCGTCTTGAGTCCAACCCGGTAAGACACG
ACTTATCGCCACTGGCAGCAGCCACTGGTAACAGGATTAGCAGAGCGAGGTATGTAGGCGGTGCTACAGA
GTTCTTGAAGTGGTGGCCTAACTACGGCTACACTAGAAGAACAGTATTTGGTATCTGCGCTCTGCTGAAG
CCAGTTACCTTCGGAAAAAGAGTTGGTAGCTCTTGATCCGGCAAACAAACCACCGCTGGTAGCGGTGGTT
TTTTTGTTTGCAAGCAGCAGATTACGCGCAGAAAAAAAGGATCTCAAGAAGATCCTTTGATCTTTTCTAC
GGGGTCTGACGCTCAGTGGAACGAAAACTCACGTTAAGGGATTTTGGTCATGAGATTATCAAAAAGGATC
TTCACCTAGATCCTTTTAAATTAAAAATGAAGTTTTAAATCAATCTAAAGTATATATGAGTAAACTTGGT
CTGACAGTTACCAATGCTTAATCAGTGAGGCACCTATCTCAGCGATCTGTCTATTTCGTTCATCCATAGT
TGCCTGACTCCCCGTCGTGTAGATAACTACGATACGGGAGGGCTTACCATCTGGCCCCAGTGCTGCAATG
ATACCGCGAGACCCACGCTCACCGGCTCCAGATTTATCAGCAATAAACCAGCCAGCCGGAAGGGCCGAGC
GCAGAAGTGGTCCTGCAACTTTATCCGCCTCCATCCAGTCTATTAATTGTTGCCGGGAAGCTAGAGTAAG
TAGTTCGCCAGTTAATAGTTTGCGCAACGTTGTTGCCATTGCTACAGGCATCGTGGTGTCACGCTCGTCG
TTTGGTATGGCTTCATTCAGCTCCGGTTCCCAACGATCAAGGCGAGTTACATGATCCCCCATGTTGTGCA
AAAAAGCGGTTAGCTCCTTCGGTCCTCCGATCGTTGTCAGAAGTAAGTTGGCCGCAGTGTTATCACTCAT
GGTTATGGCAGCACTGCATAATTCTCTTACTGTCATGCCATCCGTAAGATGCTTTTCTGTGACTGGTGAG
TACTCAACCAAGTCATTCTGAGAATAGTGTATGCGGCGACCGAGTTGCTCTTGCCCGGCGTCAATACGGG
ATAATACCGCGCCACATAGCAGAACTTTAAAAGTGCTCATCATTGGAAAACGTTCTTCGGGGCGAAAACT
CTCAAGGATCTTACCGCTGTTGAGATCCAGTTCGATGTAACCCACTCGTGCACCCAACTGATCTTCAGCA
TCTTTTACTTTCACCAGCGTTTCTGGGTGAGCAAAAACAGGAAGGCAAAATGCCGCAAAAAAGGGAATAA
GGGCGACACGGAAATGTTGAATACTCATACTCTTCCTTTTTCAATATTATTGAAGCATTTATCAGGGTTA
TTGTCTCATGAGCGGATACATATTTGAATGTATTTAGAAAAATAAACAAATAGGGGTTCCGCGCACATTT
CCCCGAAAAGTGCCACCTGACGTC
